>Addgene plasmid #66106 | pCAG Fzd7 GFP | depositor partial sequence | sequence record 112419 | pCAG Fzd7 GFP sequence 2508 bps
ATCGATATGCGGCCCGCGGCGGGAGAAGCGGGCGCCGGGCTCCGCTGGCTGGGCCTGGCCGCCCTGCTGG
CCGCCCTGCTGGGCACACCGTGCGCGGCGGCGCATCAGGACGATAAGGCCATCTCCGTGCCGGACCACGG
CTTCTGCCAGCCCATCTCCATCCCGCTCTGCACGGATATCGCCTACAACCAGACCATCCTGCCCAACCTG
CTGGGCCACACCAACCAGGAGGACGCGGGCCTGGAGGTGCACCAGTTCTACCCACTGGTCAAGGTGCAGT
GCTCGGCCGAGCTCAAGTTCTTCCTCTGCTCCATGTACGCACCGGTTTGCACCGTATTGGAGCAGGCCAT
CCCACCCTGCCGCTCCCTATGTGAGCGGGCTCGCCAGGGTTGCGAGGCGCTCATGAACAAGTTTGGCTTC
CAGTGGCCGGAGCGGCTCCGCTGCGAGAACTTTCCTGTGCACGGTGCGGGCGAGATCTGCGTGGGGCAGA
ACACGTCGGATGCTCCGTCAGGGCCCGGCGGCGCGGGGGGTCGGGGAGCCACGGCGCAGCCCACAGCCGG
CTACCTGCCCGACCTCCTCACCCCACCGCAGCCCGCTGCCGGGTTCTCCTTCTCTTGCCCTCGGCAGCTC
AAGGTGCCCCCCTACTTGGGCTACCGTTTCCTGGGGGAGCGGGACTGTGGAGCCCCCTGTGAGCCGGGCC
GGCCCAACGGGCTCATGTACTTCAAGGAGGCAGAGGTACGTTTTGCCCGGCTCTGGGTGGGTGTGTGGTC
CGTGCTCTGCTGCGCGTCCACCCTCTTTACAGTGCTTACCTACCTGGTGGACATGCGCCGCTTCAGCTAC
CCAGAGCGACCCATCATCTTCCTCTCAGGCTGCTACTTCATGGTGGCGGTGGCTTACGCAGCGGGTTTCC
TGCTGGAGGAGCGGGTGGTGTGCCTGGAGCGCTTCTCTGAGGACGGCTACCGTACCGTGGCCCAAGGCAC
CAAGAAAGAAGGCTGCACCATCCTCTTCATGATCCTCTACTTCTTCGGTATGGCCAGCTCCATCTGGTGG
GTCATACTGTCCCTTACCTGGTTTCTGGCAGCTGGCATGAAATGGGGCCACGAGGCCATCGAGGCCAACT
CCCAGTACTTCCACCTGGCTGCCTGGGCTGTGCCCGCTGTCAAAACCATCACCATCCTAGCTATGGGGCA
GGTGGATGGAGATGTGCTCAGTGGGGTGTGCTATGTGGGCATCTACAGCGTGGACTCGCTGCGGGGCTTT
GTGCTAGCACCGCTCTTCGTGTACCTCTTCATTGGCACCTCCTTCCTGCTGGCTGGCTTTGTGTCCTTGT
TTCGCATACGCACCATCATGAAACATGATGGCACCAAGACAGAGAAGCTGGAGAAGCTGATGGTGCGCAT
CGGGGTCTTCAGTGTCCTCTACACAGTCCCTGCCACCATTGTCCTGGCATGCTACTTCTATGAGCAGGCC
TTCCGTAGCACCTGGGAGAAGACGTGGCTCCTCCAGACATGCAAAACCTACGCTGTGCCCTGCCCTAGCC
ACTTTGCCCCCATGAGCCCGGACTTCACAGTCTTCATGATCAAGTACCTCATGACTATGATCGTTGGCAT
CACGACGGGCTTCTGGATCTGGTCTGGTAAAACCCTACAGTCCTGGCGGCGCTTCTACCACAGACTGAGC
ACCGGCAGCAAGGGCGAGACGGCGGTATCTCGAGCTCAAGCTTCGAATTCTGCAGTCGACGGTACCGCGG
GCCCGGGATCCATCGCCACCATGGTGAGCAAGGGCGAGGAGCTGTTCACCGGGGTGGTGCCCATCCTGGT
CGAGCTGGACGGCGACGTAAACGGCCACAAGTTCAGCGTGTCCGGCGAGGGCGAGGGCGATGCCACCTAC
GGCAAGCTGACCCTGAAGTTCATCTGCACCACCGGCAAGCTGCCCGTGCCCTGGCCCACCCTCGTGACCA
CCCTGACCTACGGCGTGCAGTGCTTCAGCCGCTACCCCGACCACATGAAGCAGCACGACTTCTTCAAGTC
CGCCATGCCCGAAGGCTACGTCCAGGAGCGCACCATCTTCTTCAAGGACGACGGCAACTACAAGACCCGC
GCCGAGGTGAAGTTCGAGGGCGACACCCTGGTGAACCGCATCGAGCTGAAGGGCATCGACTTCAAGGAGG
ACGGCAACATCCTGGGGCACAAGCTGGAGTACAACTACAACAGCCACAACGTCTATATCATGGCCGACAA
GCAGAAGAACGGCATCAAGGTGAACTTCAAGATCCGCCACAACATCGAGGACGGCAGCGTGCAGCTCGCC
GACCACTACCAGCAGAACACCCCCATCGGCGACGGCCCCGTGCTGCTGCCCGACAACCACTACCTGAGCA
CCCAGTCCGCCCTGAGCAAAGACCCCAACGAGAAGCGCGATCACATGGTCCTGCTGGAGTTCGTGACCGC
CGCCGGGATCACTCTCGGCATGGACGAGCTGTACAAGTAAAGCGGCCGCGACTCTAGA
