>Addgene plasmid #66106 | pCAG Fzd7 GFP | addgene partial sequence | sequence record 115185 | pCAG-F 5'-GCAACGTGCTGGTTATTGTG-3'
CGAGGTCGATCGACGGTATCGATATGCGGCCCGCGGCGGGAGAAGCGGGCGCCGGGCTCCGCTGGCTGGG
CCTGGCCGCCCTGCTGGCCGCCCTGCTGGGCACACCGTGCGCGGCGGCGCATCAGGACGATAAGGCCATC
TCCGTGCCGGACCACGGCTTCTGCCAGCCCATCTCCATCCCGCTCTGCACGGATATCGCCTACAACCAGA
CCATCCTGCCCAACCTGCTGGGCCACACCAACCAGGAGGACGCGGGCCTGGAGGTGCACCAGTTCTACCC
ACTGGTCAAGGTGCAGTGCTCGGCCGAGCTCAAGTTCTTCCTCTGCTCCATGTACGCACCGGTTTGCACC
GTATTGGAGCAGGCCATCCCACCCTGCCGCTCCCTATGTGAGCGGGCTCGCCAGGGTTGCGAGGCGCTCA
TGAACAAGTTTGGCTTCCAGTGGCCGGAGCGGCTCCGCTGCGAGAACTTTCCTGTGCACGGTGCGGGCGA
GATCTGCGTGGGGCAGAACACGTCGGATGCTCCGTCAGGGCCCGGCGGCGCGGGGGGTCGGGGAGCCACG
GCGCAGCCCACAGCCGGCTACCTGCCCGACCTCCTCACCCCACCGCAGCCCGCTGCCGGGTTCTCCTTCT
CTTGCCCTCGGCAGCTCAAGGTGCCCCCCTACTTGGGCTACCGTTTCCTGGGGGAGCGGGACTGTGGAGC
CCCCTGTGAGCCGGGCCGGCCCAACGGGCTCATGTACTTCAAGGAGGCAGAGGTAC
