>Addgene plasmid #66106 | pCAG Fzd7 GFP | addgene partial sequence | sequence record 127294 | EGFP-N 5'-CGTCGCCGTCCAGCTCGACCAG-3'
CTTGCTCACCATGGTGGCGATGGATCCCGGGCCCGCGGTACCGTCGACTGCAGAATTCGAAGCTTGAGCT
CGAGATACCGCCGTCTCGCCCTTGCTGCCGGTGCTCAGTCTGTGGTAGAAGCGCCGCCAGGACTGTAGGG
TTTTACCAGACCAGATCCAGAAGCCCGTCGTGATGCCAACGATCATAGTCATGAGGTACTTGATCATGAA
GACTGTGAAGTCCGGGCTCATGGGGGCAAAGTGGCTAGGGCAGGGCACAGCGTAGGTTTTGCATGTCTGG
AGGAGCCACGTCTTCTCCCAGGTGCTACGGAAGGCCTGCTCATAGAAGTAGCATGCCAGGACAATGGTGG
CAGGGACTGTGTAGAGGACACTGAAGACCCCGATGCGCACCATCAGCTTCTCCAGCTTCTCTGTCTTGGT
GCCATCATGTTTCATGATGGTGCGTATGC
