[The description below was written by a language model from this plasmid's Addgene catalogue record.]
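Description:
pCAG Fzd7 GFP is a plasmid for expressing a fluorescently tagged chicken Frizzled7 receptor in chicken cells and tissues. It is built on a pCAG backbone of about 5 kb, derived from pCIG (pCAGGS-IRES2-nucEGFP). The parental IRES–nuclear EGFP reporter cassette was removed by ClaI/NotI digestion, and the insert was placed between these two sites, both of which remain intact. The finished construct is roughly 7.5 kb. It is propagated in E. coli under ampicillin selection. The record does not state the origin of replication or the copy number, and no selectable marker for eukaryotic cells is listed.

The payload is an insert of about 2.5 kb comprising the Gallus gallus Fzd7 (Frizzled7) coding sequence with EGFP fused at its C terminus. Transcription is driven by the CAG promoter, a strong, broadly active hybrid of the CMV enhancer and the chicken β-actin promoter, and transcripts are terminated by the rabbit β-globin polyadenylation signal retained from the backbone. Because the bicistronic IRES reporter was deleted, fluorescence here comes from the receptor fusion itself rather than from a separate nuclear marker, so the signal reports the subcellular position of Frizzled7, a Wnt receptor of the seven-pass transmembrane family.

The stated purpose is simply expression of chicken Fzd7-GFP. The associated publication concerns communication between distant epithelial cells through filopodia-like protrusions during embryonic development, which suggests use in visualising the tagged receptor in embryonic tissue. The record does not specify the delivery method.
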