Addgene plasmid #66106: pCAG Fzd7 GFP
Purpose: expression of chicken Fzd7 GFP
Depositing lab: Felicitas Proels & Martin Scaal. Depositing organization: Universitaet zu Koeln. Publication: Communication between distant epithelial cells by filopodia-like protrusions during embryonic development. Sagar, Prols F, Wiegreffe C, Scaal M. Development. 2015 Feb 15;142(4):665-71. doi: 10.1242/dev.115964. Epub 2015 Jan 23. PubMed 25617437.
Backbone
  Vector backbone: pCAG
  Backbone size w/o insert (bp): 5000
  Total vector size (bp): 7484
  Modifications to backbone: The vector pCIG (pCAGGS-IRES2-nucEGFP) containing CMV enhancer/chicken b-actin promoter and rabbit b-globin polyA was double digested using ClaI and NotI to eliminate the IRES-nucGFP sequence.
  Vector type: Chicken expression
Growth in bacteria
  Bacterial resistance: Ampicillin, 100 μg/mL
  Growth temperature: 37°C
  Growth strain: DH5alpha
  Copy number: Unknown
Gene/Insert
  Gene/Insert name: Fzd7 (alt name: Frizzled7)
  Species: G. gallus (chicken)
  Insert size (bp): 2484
  Entrez Gene: FZD7 (a.k.a. Fz-7, cFz-7)
  Promoter: CAG
  Tag / fusion protein: EGFP (C terminal on insert)
  Cloning method: Restriction Enzyme; 5′ cloning site ClaI (not destroyed); 3′ cloning site NotI (not destroyed)
  Sequencing primers: 5′ pCAG-F; 3′ EGFP-N
Terms and licenses: Academic/Nonprofit Terms; Industry Terms: Not Available to Industry
How to cite: pCAG Fzd7 GFP was a gift from Felicitas Proels & Martin Scaal (Addgene plasmid # 66106 ; http://n2t.net/addgene:66106 ; RRID:Addgene_66106)
